>Addgene plasmid #190218 | pPOTv6-hygro-3Myc-mNG-3Myc | addgene full sequence | sequence record 374798 | Addgene NGS Result
GGGCGAATTGGGCCCGTATAATGCAGACCTGCTGCAAGCTAGGGGCACAGCAAGGTCTTCTGAAATTCAT
GTTTTTTTTTTTTTTACTCTGCATTGCAGTCTCCGCTCTTATTTAGTTTTGCTTTACGTAAGGTCTCGTT
GCTGCCATAAAATAAGCTCTAGTGGAATTCATGAAAAAGCCTGAACTCACCGCGACGTCTGTCGAGAAGT
TTCTGATCGAAAAGTTCGACAGCGTCTCCGACCTGATGCAGCTCTCGGAGGGCGAAGAATCTCGTGCTTT
CAGCTTCGATGTAGGAGGGCGTGGATATGTCCTGCGGGTAAATAGCTGCGCCGATGGTTTCTACAAAGAT
CGTTATGTTTATCGGCACTTTGCATCGGCCGCGCTCCCGATTCCGGAAGTGCTTGACATTGGGGAATTTA
GCGAGAGCCTGACCTATTGCATCTCCCGCCGTGCACAGGGTGTCACGTTGCAAGACCTGCCTGAAACCGA
ACTGCCCGCTGTTCTGCAGCCGGTCGCGGAGGCAATGGATGCGATCGCTGCGGCCGATCTTAGCCAGACG
AGCGGGTTCGGCCCATTCGGACCGCAAGGAATCGGTCAATACACTACATGGCGTGATTTTATATGCGCGA
TTGCTGATCCCCATGTGTATCACTGGCAAACTGTGATGGACGACACCGTCAGTGCGTCCGTCGCGCAGGC
TCTCGATGAGCTGATGCTTTGGGCCGAGGACTGCCCCGAAGTCCGGCACCTCGTGCACGCGGATTTCGGC
TCCAACAATGTCCTGACGGACAATGGCCGCATAACAGCGGTCATTGACTGGAGCGAGGCGATGTTCGGGG
ATTCCCAATACGAGGTCGCCAACATCTTCTTCTGGAGGCCGTGGTTGGCTTGTATGGAGCAGCAGACGCG
CTACTTCGAGCGGAGGCATCCGGAGCTTGCAGGATCGCCTCGGCTCCGGGCGTATATGCTCCGCATTGGT
CTTGACCAACTCTATCAGAGCTTGGTTGACGGCAATTTCGATGATGCAGCTTGGGCGCAGGGTCGATGCG
ACGCAATCGTCCGATCCGGAGCCGGGACTGTCGGGCGTACACAAATCGCCCGCAGAAGCGCGGCCGTCTG
GACCGATGGCTGTGTAGAAGTACTCGCCGATAGTGGAAACCGACGCCCCAGCACTCGTCCGAGGGCAAAG
GAATAGCCATGGTGCCCATTTAGTTGGCCTTTCCCTTGTCTCGTGTCTTTTCCGTGGAAAGGTTCCCGGA
GTAATCTGATGGCACAGCAGGGAGGTGCGCCTGCAGGTTGGTTAGGAAGGGGGGATGATGTAAAAGAAGA
AAATGGGGGGATTCGAGCCCCACGCGTTGCTCAAGCTGTGTAGCGCAGGCGTTTCCTTACATATTTCTCT
AACAGGCACGGAAGCCTAACAAATACACTTGGCTTATTTTTTTGCCCCCTCATGTCTTGTACAAATATTT
GCGATAGCTTAGCTATCAGCCACATTAATCAAACAAGTATACCAACAAGCCCGAAAACAGAAACTCAACT
GCAACGGGTACCTATGGGTTCTGGTAGTGGTTCCGGTTCCGGTTCTGAGCAGAAGCTGATAAGTGAAGAA
GACTTGGGCTCCGAGCAAAAGCTGATTTCGGAAGAGGATCTGGGCTCTGAGCAGAAGCTGATTTCTGAAG
AGGATCTTAAGCTTGTCTCGAAAGGTGAGGAAGACAATATGGCCAGCTTGCCAGCAACGCACGAGCTTCA
TATATTTGGGTCGATCAACGGTGTGGATTTCGACATGGTGGGTCAAGGCACAGGTAATCCTAATGACGGG
TATGAAGAACTCAATTTGAAGAGCACTAAGGGAGATCTCCAGTTTTCCCCGTGGATTCTTGTGCCGCATA
TTGGTTATGGTTTTCATCAGTACTTACCATACCCCGATGGAATGTCGCCCTTCCAAGCAGCTATGGTGGA
CGGCTCGGGGTATCAAGTACATCGCACCATGCAATTTGAGGACGGAGCATCCCTCACCGTAAACTACCGC
TATACGTATGAGGGGAGCCACATAAAAGGTGAGGCTCAAGTTAAAGGCACAGGCTTCCCAGCTGACGGCC
CGGTCATGACCAATTCATTAACCGCTGCTGATTGGTGCCGTTCTAAGAAGACCTACCCTAACGACAAGAC
GATCATTAGTACTTTTAAGTGGAGTTATACCACAGGAAACGGAAAGCGGTATCGAAGCACTGCTCGAACA
ACCTACACATTTGCGAAGCCAATGGCCGCGAACTACTTGAAGAACCAGCCAATGTATGTGTTTCGAAAAA
CGGAACTGAAGCATTCGAAAACCGAGCTTAATTTTAAAGAGTGGCAGAAGGCGTTTACAGACGTGATGGG
GATGGACGAATTGTATAAGGGATCCGAGCAGAAGCTGATAAGCGAGGAAGACCTGGGTAGTGAACAGAAG
CTGATCTCAGAAGAGGACCTTGGCTCAGAACAAAAACTCATCTCAGAGGAAGATCTTGGATCAGGATCTG
GATCAGGATCGGGTAGTTAAGAGCTCCGCTGCGCTTAAATGTCTTTCATTATAATCAATGTATAACCTTT
ATGTAGTATTTCAATCTATGCCGCTGTGTACGTGCACTGCGGTGCCTATCCTTCGGCATTAGAGAGTCAC
TGTTTGTGTAGATCGTAGCTGCATGTCTGACATCTGGTTCATTAGTGCCGTTTTGAGTCTGCACTGTTGT
GCAACTTGATATTCATCACTGCACACCAACCGTGTGTTTCCTCCTTTGGGTGCACCCTTTAATCCTTGTC
TTCTCCTTTTTTGTCTCTTTCCCCCTCGAAAAGGTGTCAAACTACTGCCGCATAAACTACGGTTATCCCA
AATTTAAGAGAAAGCAATAAAGCATCAGCTAGCATGAAAAAGCCTGAACTCACCGCGACGTCTGTCGAGA
AGTTTCTGATCGAAAAGTTCGACAGCGTCTCCGACCTGATGCAGCTCTCGGAGGGCGAAGAATCTCGTGC
TTTCAGCTTCGATGTAGGAGGGCGTGGATATGTCCTGCGGGTAAATAGCTGCGCCGATGGTTTCTACAAA
GATCGTTATGTTTATCGGCACTTTGCATCGGCCGCGCTCCCGATTCCGGAAGTGCTTGACATTGGGGAAT
TTAGCGAGAGCCTGACCTATTGCATCTCCCGCCGTGCACAGGGTGTCACGTTGCAAGACCTGCCTGAAAC
CGAACTGCCCGCTGTTCTGCAGCCGGTCGCGGAGGCAATGGATGCGATCGCTGCGGCCGATCTTAGCCAG
ACGAGCGGGTTCGGCCCATTCGGACCGCAAGGAATCGGTCAATACACTACATGGCGTGATTTTATATGCG
CGATTGCTGATCCCCATGTGTATCACTGGCAAACTGTGATGGACGACACCGTCAGTGCGTCCGTCGCGCA
GGCTCTCGATGAGCTGATGCTTTGGGCCGAGGACTGCCCCGAAGTCCGGCACCTCGTGCACGCGGATTTC
GGCTCCAACAATGTCCTGACGGACAATGGCCGCATAACAGCGGTCATTGACTGGAGCGAGGCGATGTTCG
GGGATTCCCAATACGAGGTCGCCAACATCTTCTTCTGGAGGCCGTGGTTGGCTTGTATGGAGCAGCAGAC
GCGCTACTTCGAGCGGAGGCATCCGGAGCTTGCAGGATCGCCTCGGCTCCGGGCGTATATGCTCCGCATT
GGTCTTGACCAACTCTATCAGAGCTTGGTTGACGGCAATTTCGATGATGCAGCTTGGGCGCAGGGTCGAT
GCGACGCAATCGTCCGATCCGGAGCCGGGACTGTCGGGCGTACACAAATCGCCCGCAGAAGCGCGGCCGT
CTGGACCGATGGCTGTGTAGAAGTACTCGCCGATAGTGGAAACCGACGCCCCAGCACTCGTCCGAGGGCA
AAGGAATAGCTCGAGTGCCCATTTAGTTGGCTTTTCCCTTGTCTCGTGTCTTTTCCGTGGAAAGGTTCCC
GGAGTAATCTGATGGCACAGCAGGGAGGTGCGCCTGCAGGTTGGTTAGGAAGGGGGGATGATGTAAAAGA
AGAAAATGGGGGGATTCGAGCCCCGCACAGGTCTCTCAAATTGGATGCATAGCTTGAGTATTCTATAGTG
TCACCTAAATAGCTTGGCGTAATCATGGTCATAGCTGTTTCCTGTGTGAAATTGTTATCCGCTCACAATT
CCACACAACATACGAGCCGGAAGCATAAAGTGTAAAGCCTGGGGTGCCTAATGAGTGAGCTAACTCACAT
TAATTGCGTTGCGCTCACTGCCCGCTTTCCAGTCGGGAAACCTGTCGTGCCAGCTGCATTAATGAATCGG
CCAACGCGCGGGGAGAGGCGGTTTGCGTATTGGGCGCTCTTCCGCTTCCTCGCTCACTGACTCGCTGCGC
TCGGTCGTTCGGCTGCGGCGAGCGGTATCAGCTCACTCAAAGGCGGTAATACGGTTATCCACAGAATCAG
GGGATAACGCAGGAAAGAACATGTGAGCAAAAGGCCAGCAAAAGGCCAGGAACCGTAAAAAGGCCGCGTT
GCTGGCGTTTTTCCATAGGCTCCGCCCCCCTGACGAGCATCACAAAAATCGACGCTCAAGTCAGAGGTGG
CGAAACCCGACAGGACTATAAAGATACCAGGCGTTTCCCCCTGGAAGCTCCCTCGTGCGCTCTCCTGTTC
CGACCCTGCCGCTTACCGGATACCTGTCCGCCTTTCTCCCTTCGGGAAGCGTGGCGCTTTCTCATAGCTC
ACGCTGTAGGTATCTCAGTTCGGTGTAGGTCGTTCGCTCCAAGCTGGGCTGTGTGCACGAACCCCCCGTT
CAGCCCGACCGCTGCGCCTTATCCGGTAACTATCGTCTTGAGTCCAACCCGGTAAGACACGACTTATCGC
CACTGGCAGCAGCCACTGGTAACAGGATTAGCAGAGCGAGGTATGTAGGCGGTGCTACAGAGTTCTTGAA
GTGGTGGCCTAACTACGGCTACACTAGAAGAACAGTATTTGGTATCTGCGCTCTGCTGAAGCCAGTTACC
TTCGGAAAAAGAGTTGGTAGCTCTTGATCCGGCAAACAAACCACCGCTGGTAGCGGTGGTTTTTTTGTTT
GCAAGCAGCAGATTACGCGCAGAAAAAAAGGATCTCAAGAAGATCCTTTGATCTTTTCTACGGGGTCTGA
CGCTCAGTGGAACGAAAACTCACGTTAAGGGATTTTGGTCATGAGATTATCAAAAAGGATCTTCACCTAG
ATCCTTTTAAATTAAAAATGAAGTTTTAAATCAATCTAAAGTATATATGAGTAAACTTGGTCTGACAGTT
ACCAATGCTTAATCAGTGAGGCACCTATCTCAGCGATCTGTCTATTTCGTTCATCCATAGTTGCCTGACT
CCCCGTCGTGTAGATAATTACGATACGGGAGGGCTTACCATCTGGCCCCAGTGCTGCAATGATACCGCGA
GACCCACGCTCACCGGCTCCAGATTTATCAGCAATAAACCAGCCAGCCGGAAGGGCCGAGCGCAGAAGTG
GTCCTGCAACTTTATCCGCCTCCATCCAGTCTATTAATTGTTGCCGGGAAGCTAGAGTAAGTAGTTCGCC
AGTTAATAGTTTGCGCAACGTTGTTGCCATTGCTACAGGCATCGTGGTGTCACGCTCGTCGTTTGGTATG
GCTTCATTCAGCTCCGGTTCCCAACGATCAAGGCGAGTTACATGATCCCCCATGTTGTGCAAAAAAGCGG
TTAGCTCCTTCGGTCCTCCGATCGTTGTCAGAAGTAAGTTGGCCGCAGTGTTATCACTCATGGTTATGGC
AGCACTGCATAATTCTCTTACTGTCATGCCATCCGTAAGATGCTTTTCTGTGACTGGTGAGTACTCAACC
AAGTCATTCTGAGAATAGTGTATGCGGCGACCGAGTTGCTCTTGCCCGGCGTCAATACGGGATAATACCG
CGCCACATAGCAGAACTTTAAAAGTGCTCATCATTGGAAAACGTTCTTCGGGGCGAAAACTCTCAAGGAT
CTTACCGCTGTTGAGATCCAGTTCGATGTAACCCACTCGTGCACCCAACTGATCTTCAGCATCTTTTACT
TTCACCAGCGTTTCTGGGTGAGCAAAAACAGGAAGGCAAAATGCCGCAAAAAAGGGAATAAGGGCGACAC
GGAAATGTTGAATACTCATACTCTTCCTTTTTCAATATTATTGAAGCATTTATCAGGGTTATTGTCTCAT
GAGCGGATACATATTTGAATGTATTTAGAAAAATAAACAAATAGGGGTTCCGCGCACATTTCCCCGAAAA
GTGCCACCTGATGCGGTGTGAAATACCGCACAGATGCGTAAGGAGAAAATACCGCATCAGGAAATTGTAA
GCGTTAATATTTTGTTAAAATTCGCGTTAAATTTTTGTTAAATCAGCTCATTTTTTAACCAATAGGCCGA
AATCGGCAAAATCCCTTATAAATCAAAAGAATAGACCGAGATAGGGT
[37 nt withheld, positions 6488-6524]
AAAGAACGTGGACTCCAACGTCAAAGG
[49 nt withheld, positions 6552-6600]
T
[91 nt withheld, positions 6602-6692]
G
[98 nt withheld, positions 6694-6791]
ACTTAATGCGCCGCTACAGGGCGCGTCCATTCGCCATTCAGGCTGCGCAACTGTTGGGAAGGGCGATCGG
TGCGGGCCTCTTCGCTATTACGCCAGCTGGCGAAAGGGGGATGTGCTGCAAGGCGATTAAGTTGGGTAAC
GCCAGGGTTTTCCCAGTCACGACGTTGTAAAACGACGGCCAGTGAATTGTAATACGACTCACTATA
Features (pLannotate 1.2.2; 15 found; start..end, strand, type, name):
    171..1193    +  CDS            hph: KHYB_ECOLX - Experimental evidence at protein level: Swiss-Prot protein existence level 1. The aminoglycoside phosphotransferases achieve inactivation of their antibiotic substrates by phosphorylation. Only phosphorylates hygromycin and closely related compounds such as demethyl analogs and destomycin. From Escherichia coli.
   1692..2399    +  CDS            mNeonGreen: mNeonGreen is a basic (constitutively fluorescent) green/yellow fluorescent protein published in 2013, derived from Branchiostoma lanceolatum. It is reported to be a very rapidly-maturing monomer with moderate acid sensitivity.
   2904..3926    +  CDS            hph: KHYB_ECOLX - Experimental evidence at protein level: Swiss-Prot protein existence level 1. The aminoglycoside phosphotransferases achieve inactivation of their antibiotic substrates by phosphorylation. Only phosphorylates hygromycin and closely related compounds such as demethyl analogs and destomycin. From Escherichia coli.
   4122..4140    -  promoter       SP6 promoter: promoter for bacteriophage SP6 RNA polymerase
   4182..4198    -  protein_bind   lac operator: The lac repressor binds to the lac operator to inhibit transcription in E. coli. This inhibition can be relieved by adding lactose or isopropyl-β-D-thiogalactopyranoside (IPTG). lac repressor encoded by lacI
   4206..4236    -  promoter       lac promoter: promoter for the E. coli lac operon
   4251..4272    -  protein_bind   CAP binding site: CAP binding activates transcription in the presence of cAMP. E. coli catabolite activator protein
   4285..4377    -  CDS            lacI (fragment): lac repressor; lacI; The lac repressor binds to the lac operator to inhibit transcription in E. coli. This inhibition can be relieved by adding lactose or isopropyl-β-D-thiogalactopyranoside (IPTG).
   4560..5148    -  rep_origin     ori: high-copy-number ColE1/pMB1/pBR322/pUC origin of replication
   5319..6179    -  CDS            AmpR: β-lactamase; bla; confers resistance to ampicillin, carbenicillin, and related antibiotics
   6180..6284    -  promoter       AmpR promoter: bla
   6311..6361    +  misc_feature   bom (fragment): basis of mobility region from pBR322
   6362..6817    -  rep_origin     f1 ori (sequence partly withheld): f1 bacteriophage origin of replication; arrow indicates direction of (+) strand synthesis
   6821..6978    -  CDS            lacZα (fragment): LacZα fragment of β-galactosidase; lacZ fragment
   6981..2       +  promoter       T7 promoter (across the origin): promoter for bacteriophage T7 RNA polymerase
