[The description below was written by a language model from this plasmid's Addgene catalogue record and pLannotate feature annotations shown in this document.]
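Description:
pPOTv6-hygro-3Myc-mNG-3Myc is a PCR-only tagging (pPOT) template plasmid for tagging genes at their endogenous loci in Trypanosoma brucei. It is not an expression vector in its own right. It serves as a template from which a tag-plus-marker cassette is amplified, typically with long primers whose tails carry homology to the target locus, so that the PCR product integrates by homologous recombination. In E. coli it is maintained as a high-copy plasmid through a ColE1/pUC-type origin and selected with ampicillin via the AmpR (β-lactamase) gene. The remaining backbone elements are typical of a general cloning vector: an f1 origin, lac promoter/operator and lacZα remnants, and flanking T7 and SP6 phage promoters.

The payload is a synthetic mNeonGreen coding sequence, a bright, fast-maturing monomeric green/yellow fluorescent protein, cloned between retained HindIII and BamHI sites. The name indicates that it is flanked on each side by a triple Myc epitope, although the Myc repeats are not annotated in the feature table. Two copies of the hygromycin phosphotransferase gene (hph) sit in the same orientation, one upstream and one downstream of mNeonGreen. This layout is consistent with amplifying either a marker-then-tag product for N-terminal tagging or a tag-then-marker product for C-terminal tagging from a single template, with hygromycin selection of transfected parasites. The promoter is recorded as "read through", meaning the cassette carries no promoter and relies on transcription of the locus into which it integrates. The unannotated stretches between the coding sequences presumably hold the RNA-processing regions needed in trypanosomes, but the record does not identify them. The tagged protein can be followed by fluorescence or detected through the Myc epitopes, in line with the localization and functional-analysis toolkit this plasmid belongs to.
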