Addgene plasmid #190218: pPOTv6-hygro-3Myc-mNG-3Myc
Purpose: Trypanosoma brucei PCR only tagging (pPOT) vector for endogenous gene tagging
Depositing lab: Samuel Dean. Depositing organization: University of Warwick. Publication: A comprehensive toolkit for protein localization and functional analysis in trypanosomatids. Paterou A, Saez Conde J, Tyc J, Sunter JD, Vaughan S, Gull K, Dean S. Open Biol. 2025 Apr;15(4):240361. doi: 10.1098/rsob.240361. Epub 2025 Apr 2. PubMed 40169015.
Backbone
  Vector backbone: pPOT
  Vector type: Unspecified
Growth in bacteria
  Bacterial resistance: Ampicillin, 100 μg/mL
  Growth temperature: 37°C
  Growth strain: NEB Stable
  Copy number: High Copy
Gene/Insert
  Gene/Insert name: mNeonGreen
  Species: Synthetic
  Promoter: read through
  Cloning method: Restriction Enzyme; 5′ cloning site HindIII (not destroyed); 3′ cloning site BamHI (not destroyed)
  Sequencing primers: 5′ cTATGGGTTCTGGTAGTG; 3′ cTTAACTACCCGATCCTG
Terms and licenses: Academic/Nonprofit Terms; Industry Terms: Not Available to Industry
Depositor comments: Please visit https://doi.org/10.1101/2023.04.21.537815 for bioRxiv preprint.
How to cite: pPOTv6-hygro-3Myc-mNG-3Myc was a gift from Samuel Dean (Addgene plasmid # 190218 ; http://n2t.net/addgene:190218 ; RRID:Addgene_190218)
